Addgene plasmid #55038: mCherry-EB3-C-20
Purpose: Localization: MT End Binding Protein, Excitation: 587, Emission: 610
Depositing lab: Michael Davidson. Depositing organization: Florida State University, Tallahassee.
Backbone
  Vector backbone: mCherry-C1
  Backbone size w/o insert (bp): 4750
  Vector type: Mammalian Expression
  Selectable markers: Neomycin (select with G418)
Growth in bacteria
  Bacterial resistance: Kanamycin, 50 μg/mL
  Growth temperature: 37°C
  Growth strain: DH5alpha
  Copy number: High Copy
Gene/Insert
  Gene/Insert name: EB3 (alt name: NM_012326.2)
  Species: H. sapiens (human)
  Entrez Gene: MAPRE3 (a.k.a. EB3, EBF3, EBF3-S, RP3)
  Promoter: CMV
  Tag / fusion protein: mCherry (N terminal on backbone)
  Cloning method: Unknown
  Sequencing primers: 5′ CMV-F; 3′ SV40pA-R
Terms and licenses: Academic/Nonprofit Terms; Industry Terms: Not Available to Industry
Depositor comments: . Excitation = 587; Emission = 610
How to cite: mCherry-EB3-C-20 was a gift from Michael Davidson (Addgene plasmid # 55038 ; http://n2t.net/addgene:55038 ; RRID:Addgene_55038)
