[The description below was written by a language model from this plasmid's Addgene catalogue record and pLannotate feature annotations shown in this document.]
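Description:
mCherry-EB3-C-20 is a mammalian expression plasmid built on the mCherry-C1 backbone that produces human EB3 (MAPRE3), a microtubule end-binding protein, fused to the red fluorescent protein mCherry. The CMV immediate early enhancer and promoter drive an open reading frame in which mCherry sits at the N terminus, followed by a gap of about 60 nucleotides between the annotated coding regions (consistent with a roughly 20-residue linker, as the "20" in the name suggests, although the record does not say this outright) and then the EB3 coding sequence. An SV40 polyadenylation signal terminates the transcript. The short large T antigen fragment annotated just upstream of it is most likely part of the SV40-derived 3′ region rather than a functional element.

In bacteria the plasmid is maintained at high copy through a ColE1/pUC-type origin and selected with kanamycin. The same Tn5 NeoR/KanR gene is placed behind tandem bacterial (bla) and SV40 early promoters and followed by an HSV TK polyadenylation signal, so it also confers G418 resistance for selecting stably transfected mammalian cells. An f1 origin is present for single-stranded DNA production. The small ble and bGH poly(A) fragments in the annotation appear to be backbone remnants or partial matches. The sequenced record is 5,565 nt, in line with the stated backbone plus the EB3 insert.

EB3 is a plus-end tracking protein that binds growing microtubule ends and regulates microtubule dynamics. The construct is therefore intended as a fluorescent localization marker for microtubule plus ends in transfected mammalian cells, imaged in the red channel (excitation 587 nm, emission 610 nm).
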