Features (pLannotate 1.2.2; 14 found; start..end, strand, type, name):
     78..381     +  enhancer       CMV enhancer: human cytomegalovirus immediate early enhancer
    382..585     +  promoter       CMV promoter: human cytomegalovirus (CMV) immediate early promoter
    630..1337    +  CDS            mCherry: mCherry is a basic (constitutively fluorescent) red fluorescent protein published in 2004, derived from Discosoma sp.. It is reported to be a very rapidly-maturing monomer with low acid sensitivity.
   1398..2237    +  CDS            MAPRE3: MARE3_HUMAN - Experimental evidence at protein level: Swiss-Prot protein existence level 1. Plus-end tracking protein (+TIP) that binds to the plus-end of microtubules and regulates the dynamics of the microtubule cytoskeleton. Promotes microtubule growth. May be involved in spindle function by stabilizing microtubules and anchoring them at centrosomes. Also acts as a regulator of minus-end microtubule organization: interacts with the complex formed by AKAP9 and PDE4DIP, leading to recruit CAMSAP2 to the Golgi apparatus, thereby tethering non- centrosomal minus-end microtubules to the Golgi, a
   2263..2347    +  CDS            large T antigen (fragment): large T antigen from SV40 (simian virus 40)
   2370..2491    +  polyA_signal   SV40 poly(A) signal: SV40 polyadenylation signal
   2525..2953    -  rep_origin     f1 ori (sequence partly withheld): f1 bacteriophage origin of replication; arrow indicates direction of (+) strand synthesis
   2980..3084    +  promoter       AmpR promoter: bla
   3086..3443    +  promoter       SV40 promoter: SV40 enhancer and early promoter
   3478..4272    +  CDS            NeoR/KanR: aminoglycoside phosphotransferase from Tn5; aph(3')-II (or nptII); confers resistance to neomycin, kanamycin, and G418 (Geneticin®)
   4293..4445    +  CDS            ble (fragment): BLE_KLEPN - Experimental evidence at protein level: Swiss-Prot protein existence level 1. Binding protein with a strong affinity to the bleomycin family of antibiotics. Binds to CL990; an antimitotic-antibiotic compound. From Klebsiella pneumoniae.
   4504..4551    +  polyA_signal   HSV TK poly(A) signal: herpes simplex virus thymidine kinase polyadenylation signal (Cole and Stacy, 1985)
   4642..4658    -  polyA_signal   bGH poly(A) signal (fragment): bovine growth hormone polyadenylation signal
   4880..5468    +  rep_origin     ori: high-copy-number ColE1/pMB1/pBR322/pUC origin of replication
>Addgene plasmid #55038 | mCherry-EB3-C-20 | addgene full sequence | sequence record 298517 | Addgene NGS Result
GTATTACCGCCATGCATTAGTTATTAATAGTAATCAATTACGGGGTCATTAGTTCATAGCCCATATATGG
AGTTCCGCGTTACATAACTTACGGTAAATGGCCCGCCTGGCTGACCGCCCAACGACCCCCGCCCATTGAC
GTCAATAATGACGTATGTTCCCATAGTAACGCCAATAGGGACTTTCCATTGACGTCAATGGGTGGAGTAT
TTACGGTAAACTGCCCACTTGGCAGTACATCAAGTGTATCATATGCCAAGTACGCCCCCTATTGACGTCA
ATGACGGTAAATGGCCCGCCTGGCATTATGCCCAGTACATGACCTTATGGGACTTTCCTACTTGGCAGTA
CATCTACGTATTAGTCATCGCTATTACCATGGTGATGCGGTTTTGGCAGTACATCAATGGGCGTGGATAG
CGGTTTGACTCACGGGGATTTCCAAGTCTCCACCCCATTGACGTCAATGGGAGTTTGTTTTGGCACCAAA
ATCAACGGGACTTTCCAAAATGTCGTAACAACTCCGCCCCATTGACGCAAATGGGCGGTAGGCGTGTACG
GTGGGAGGTCTATATAAGCAGAGCTGGTTTAGTGAACCGTCAGATCCGCTAGCGCTACCGGTCGCCACCA
TGGTGAGCAAGGGCGAGGAGGATAACATGGCCATCATCAAGGAGTTCATGCGCTTCAAGGTGCACATGGA
GGGCTCCGTGAACGGCCACGAGTTCGAGATCGAGGGCGAGGGCGAGGGCCGCCCCTACGAGGGCACCCAG
ACCGCCAAGCTGAAGGTGACCAAGGGTGGCCCCCTGCCCTTCGCCTGGGACATCCTGTCCCCTCAGTTCA
TGTACGGCTCCAAGGCCTACGTGAAGCACCCCGCCGACATCCCCGACTACTTGAAGCTGTCCTTCCCCGA
GGGCTTCAAGTGGGAGCGCGTGATGAACTTCGAGGACGGCGGCGTGGTGACCGTGACCCAGGACTCCTCC
CTGCAGGACGGCGAGTTCATCTACAAGGTGAAGCTGCGCGGCACCAACTTCCCCTCCGACGGCCCCGTAA
TGCAGAAGAAGACCATGGGCTGGGAGGCCTCCTCCGAGCGGATGTACCCCGAGGACGGCGCCCTGAAGGG
CGAGATCAAGCAGAGGCTGAAGCTGAAGGACGGCGGCCACTACGACGCTGAGGTCAAGACCACCTACAAG
GCCAAGAAGCCCGTGCAGCTGCCCGGCGCCTACAACGTCAACATCAAGTTGGACATCACCTCCCACAACG
AGGACTACACCATCGTGGAACAGTACGAACGCGCCGAGGGCCGCCACTCCACCGGCGGCATGGACGAGCT
GTACAAGTCCGGACTCAGATCTGGCAGCGGTGGAGGCAGCGCATCCGGCGGAAGCGGAAGCGGGGGAGCC
GTCAATGTGTACTCCACATCTGTGACCAGTGAAAATCTGAGTCGCCATGATATGCTTGCATGGGTCAACG
ACTCCCTGCACCTCAACTATACCAAGATAGAACAGCTTTGTTCAGGGGCAGCCTACTGCCAGTTCATGGA
CATGCTCTTCCCCGGCTGTGTGCACTTGAGGAAAGTGAAGTTCCAGGCCAAACTAGAGCATGAATACATC
CACAACTTCAAGGTGCTGCAAGCAGCTTTCAAGAAGATGGGTGTTGACAAAATCATTCCTGTAGAGAAAT
TAGTGAAAGGAAAATTCCAAGATAATTTTGAGTTTATTCAGTGGTTTAAGAAATTCTTTGACGCAAACTA
TGATGGAAAGGATTACAACCCTCTGCTGGCGCGGCAGGGCCAGGACGTAGCGCCACCTCCTAACCCAGGT
GATCAGATATTCAACAAATCCAAGAAACTCATTGGCACAGCAGTTCCACAGAGGACGTCCCCCACAGGCC
CAAAAAACATGCAGACCTCTGGCCGGCTGAGCAATGTGGCCCCCCCCTGCATTCTCCGGAAGAATCCTCC
ATCAGCCCGAAATGGCGGCCATGAGACTGATGCCCAAATTCTTGAACTCAACCAACAGCTGGTGGACTTG
AAGCTGACAGTGGATGGGCTGGAGAAGGAACGTGACTTCTACTTCAGCAAACTTCGTGACATCGAGCTCA
TCTGCCAGGAGCATGAAAGTGAAAACAGCCCTGTTATCTCAGGCATCATTGGCATCCTCTATGCCACAGA
GGAAGGATTCGCACCCCCTGAGGACGATGAGATTGAAGAGCATCAACAAGAAGACCAGGACGAGTACTAA
GGATCCACCGGATCTAGATAACTGATCATAATCAGCCATACCACATTTGTAGAGGTTTTACTTGCTTTAA
AAAACCTCCCACACCTCCCCCTGAACCTGAAACATAAAATGAATGCAATTGTTGTTGTTAACTTGTTTAT
TGCAGCTTATAATGGTTACAAATAAAGCAATAGCATCACAAATTTCACAAATAAAGCATTTTTTTCACTG
CATTCTAGTTGTGGTTTGTCCAAACTCATCAATGTATCTTAACGCGTAAATTGTAAGCGTTAATATTTTG
TTAAAATTCGCGTTAAATTTTTGTTAAATCAGCTCATTTTTTAACCAATAGGCCGAAATCGGCAAAATCC
CTTATAAATCAAAAGAATAGACCGAGATAGGGT
[37 nt withheld, positions 2624-2660]
AAAGAACGTGGACTCCAACGTCAAAGG
[49 nt withheld, positions 2688-2736]
T
[91 nt withheld, positions 2738-2828]
G
[124 nt withheld, positions 2830-2953]
CAGGTGGCACTTTTCGGGGAAATGTGCGCGGAACCCCTATTTGTTTATTTTTCTAAATACATTCAAATAT
GTATCCGCTCATGAGACAATAACCCTGATAAATGCTTCAATAATATTGAAAAAGGAAGAGTCCTGAGGCG
GAAAGAACCAGCTGTGGAATGTGTGTCAGTTAGGGTGTGGAAAGTCCCCAGGCTCCCCAGCAGGCAGAAG
TATGCAAAGCATGCATCTCAATTAGTCAGCAACCAGGTGTGGAAAGTCCCCAGGCTCCCCAGCAGGCAGA
AGTATGCAAAGCATGCATCTCAATTAGTCAGCAACCATAGTCCCGCCCCTAACTCCGCCCATCCCGCCCC
TAACTCCGCCCAGTTCCGCCCATTCTCCGCCCCATGGCTGACTAATTTTTTTTATTTATGCAGAGGCCGA
GGCCGCCTCGGCCTCTGAGCTATTCCAGAAGTAGTGAGGAGGCTTTTTTGGAGGCCTAGGCTTTTGCAAA
GATCGATCAAGAGACAGGATGAGGATCGTTTCGCATGATTGAACAAGATGGATTGCACGCAGGTTCTCCG
GCCGCTTGGGTGGAGAGGCTATTCGGCTATGACTGGGCACAACAGACAATCGGCTGCTCTGATGCCGCCG
TGTTCCGGCTGTCAGCGCAGGGGCGCCCGGTTCTTTTTGTCAAGACCGACCTGTCCGGTGCCCTGAATGA
ACTGCAAGACGAGGCAGCGCGGCTATCGTGGCTGGCCACGACGGGCGTTCCTTGCGCAGCTGTGCTCGAC
GTTGTCACTGAAGCGGGAAGGGACTGGCTGCTATTGGGCGAAGTGCCGGGGCAGGATCTCCTGTCATCTC
ACCTTGCTCCTGCCGAGAAAGTATCCATCATGGCTGATGCAATGCGGCGGCTGCATACGCTTGATCCGGC
TACCTGCCCATTCGACCACCAAGCGAAACATCGCATCGAGCGAGCACGTACTCGGATGGAAGCCGGTCTT
GTCGATCAGGATGATCTGGACGAAGAGCATCAGGGGCTCGCGCCAGCCGAACTGTTCGCCAGGCTCAAGG
CGAGCATGCCCGACGGCGAGGATCTCGTCGTGACCCATGGCGATGCCTGCTTGCCGAATATCATGGTGGA
AAATGGCCGCTTTTCTGGATTCATCGACTGTGGCCGGCTGGGTGTGGCGGACCGCTATCAGGACATAGCG
TTGGCTACCCGTGATATTGCTGAAGAGCTTGGCGGCGAATGGGCTGACCGCTTCCTCGTGCTTTACGGTA
TCGCCGCTCCCGATTCGCAGCGCATCGCCTTCTATCGCCTTCTTGACGAGTTCTTCTGAGCGGGACTCTG
GGGTTCGAAATGACCGACCAAGCGACGCCCAACCTGCCATCACGAGATTTCGATTCCACCGCCGCCTTCT
ATGAAAGGTTGGGCTTCGGAATCGTTTTCCGGGACGCCGGCTGGATGATCCTCCAGCGCGGGGATCTCAT
GCTGGAGTTCTTCGCCCACCCTAGGGGGAGGCTAACTGAAACACGGAAGGAGACAATACCGGAAGGAACC
CGCGCTATGACGGCAATAAAAAGACAGAATAAAACGCACGGTGTTGGGTCGTTTGTTCATAAACGCGGGG
TTCGGTCCCAGGGCTGGCACTCTGTCGATACCCCACCGAGACCCCATTGGGGCCAATACGCCCGCGTTTC
TTCCTTTTCCCCACCCCACCCCCCAAGTTCGGGTGAAGGCCCAGGGCTCGCAGCCAACGTCGGGGCGGCA
GGCCCTGCCATAGCCTCAGGTTACTCATATATACTTTAGATTGATTTAAAACTTCATTTTTAATTTAAAA
GGATCTAGGTGAAGATCCTTTTTGATAATCTCATGACCAAAATCCCTTAACGTGAGTTTTCGTTCCACTG
AGCGTCAGACCCCGTAGAAAAGATCAAAGGATCTTCTTGAGATCCTTTTTTTCTGCGCGTAATCTGCTGC
TTGCAAACAAAAAAACCACCGCTACCAGCGGTGGTTTGTTTGCCGGATCAAGAGCTACCAACTCTTTTTC
CGAAGGTAACTGGCTTCAGCAGAGCGCAGATACCAAATACTGTTCTTCTAGTGTAGCCGTAGTTAGGCCA
CCACTTCAAGAACTCTGTAGCACCGCCTACATACCTCGCTCTGCTAATCCTGTTACCAGTGGCTGCTGCC
AGTGGCGATAAGTCGTGTCTTACCGGGTTGGACTCAAGACGATAGTTACCGGATAAGGCGCAGCGGTCGG
GCTGAACGGGGGGTTCGTGCACACAGCCCAGCTTGGAGCGAACGACCTACACCGAACTGAGATACCTACA
GCGTGAGCTATGAGAAAGCGCCACGCTTCCCGAAGGGAGAAAGGCGGACAGGTATCCGGTAAGCGGCAGG
GTCGGAACAGGAGAGCGCACGAGGGAGCTTCCAGGGGGAAACGCCTGGTATCTTTATAGTCCTGTCGGGT
TTCGCCACCTCTGACTTGAGCGTCGATTTTTGTGATGCTCGTCAGGGGGGCGGAGCCTATGGAAAAACGC
CAGCAACGCGGCCTTTTTACGGTTCCTGGCCTTTTGCTGGCCTTTTGCTCACATGTTCTTTCCTGCGTTA
TCCCCTGATTCTGTGGATAACC
