>Addgene plasmid #55038 | mCherry-EB3-C-20 | depositor partial sequence | sequence record 85422 | insert sequence
GTGACGTCAGATCCGCTAGCGCTACCGGTCGCCACCATGGTGAGCAAGGGCGAGGAGGATAACATGGCCA
TCATCAAGGAGTTCATGCGCTTCAAGGTGCACATGGAGGGCTCCGTGAACGGCCACGAGTTCGAGATCGA
GGGCGAGGGCGAGGGCCGCCCCTACGAGGGCACCCAGACCGCCAAGCTGAAGGTGACCAAGGGTGGCCCC
CTGCCCTTCGCCTGGGACATCCTGTCCCCTCAGTTCATGTACGGCTCCAAGGCCTACGTGAAGCACCCCG
CCGACATCCCCGACTACTTGAAGCTGTCCTTCCCCGAGGGCTTCAAGTGGGAGCGCGTGATGAACTTCGA
GGACGGCGGCGTGGTGACCGTGACCCAGGACTCCTCCCTGCAGGACGGCGAGTTCATCTACAAGGTGAAG
CTGCGCGGCACCAACTTCCCCTCCGACGGCCCCGTAATGCAGAAGAAGACCATGGGCTGGGAGGCCTCCT
CCGAGCGGATGTACCCCGAGGACGGCGCCCTGAAGGGCGAGATCAAGCAGAGGCTGAAGCTGAAGGACGG
CGGCCACTACGACGCTGAGGTCAAGACCACCTACAAGGCCAAGAAGCCCGTGCAGCTGCCCGGCGCCTAC
AACGTCAACATCAAGTTGGACATCACCTCCCACAACGAGGACTACACCATCGTGGAACAGTACGAACGCG
CCGAGGGCCGCCACTCCACCGGCGGCATGGACGAGCTGTACAAGTCCGGACTCAGATCTGGCAGCGGTGG
AGGCAGCGCATCCGGCGGAAGCGGAAGCGGGGGAGCCGTCAATGTGTACTCCACATCTGTGACCAGTGAA
AATCTGAGTCGCCATGATATGCTTGCATGGGTCAACGACTCCCTGCACCTCAACTATACCAAGATAGAAC
AGCTTTGTTCAGGGGCAGCCTACTGCCAGTTCATGGACATGCTCTTCCCCGGCTGTGTGCACTTGAGGAA
AGTGAAGTTCCAGGCCAAACTAGAGCATGAATACATCCACAACTTCAAGGTGCTGCAAGCAGCTTTCAAG
AAGATGGGTGTTGACAAAATCATTCCTGTAGAGAAATTAGTGAAAGGAAAATTCCAAGATAATTTTGAGT
TTATTCAGTGGTTTAAGAAATTCTTTGACGCAAACTATGATGGAAAGGATTACAACCCTCTGCTGGCGCG
GCAGGGCCAGGACGTAGCGCCACCTCCTAACCCAGGTGATCAGATATTCAACAAATCCAAGAAACTCATT
GGCACAGCAGTTCCACAGAGGACGTCCCCCACAGGCCCAAAAAACATGCAGACCTCTGGCCGGCTGAGCA
ATGTGGCCCCCCCCTGCATTCTCCGGAAGAATCCTCCATCAGCCCGAAATGGCGGCCATGAGACTGATGC
CCAAATTCTTGAACTCAACCAACAGCTGGTGGACTTGAAGCTGACAGTGGATGGGCTGGAGAAGGAACGT
GACTTCTACTTCAGCAAACTTCGTGACATCGAGCTCATCTGCCAGGAGCATGAAAGTGAAAACAGCCCTG
TTATCTCAGGCATCATTGGCATCCTCTATGCCACAGAGGAAGGATTCGCACCCCCTGAGGACGATGAGAT
TGAAGAGCATCAACAAGAAGACCAGGACGAGTACTAAGGATCCACCGGATCTAGATAACTGATCATAATC
AGCCATACCACATT
