>Addgene plasmid #55038 | mCherry-EB3-C-20 | addgene partial sequence | sequence record 98948 | mCherry-F 5'-ccccgtaatgcagaagaaga-3'
CCCCGAGGACGGCGCCCTGAAGGGCGAGATCAAGCAGAGGCTGAAGCTGAAGGACGGCGGCCACTACGAC
GCTGAGGTCAAGACCACCTACAAGGCCAAGAAGCCCGTGCAGCTGCCCGGCGCCTACAACGTCAACATCA
AGTTGGACATCACCTCCCACAACGAGGACTACACCATCGTGGAACAGTACGAACGCGCCGAGGGCCGCCA
CTCCACCGGCGGCATGGACGAGCTGTACAAGTCCGGACTCAGATCTGGCAGCGGTGGAGGCAGCGCATCC
GGCGGAAGCGGAAGCGGGGGAGCCGTCAATGTGTACTCCACATCTGTGACCAGTGAAAATCTGAGTCGCC
ATGATATGCTTGCATGGGTCAACGACTCCCTGCACCTCAACTATACCAAGATAGAACAGCTTTGTTCAGG
GGCAGCCTACTGCCAGTTCATGGACATGCTCTTCCCCGGCTGTGTGCACTTGAGGAAAGTGAAGTTCCAG
GCCAAACTAGAGCATGAATACATCCACAACTTCAAGGTGCTGCAAGCAGCTTTCAAGAAGATGGGTGTTG
ACAAAATCATTCCTGTAGAGAAATTAGTGAAAGGAAAATTCCAAGATAATTTTGAGTTTATTCAGTGGTT
TAAGAAATTCTTTGACGCAAACTATGATGGAAAGGATTACAACCCTCTGCTGGCGCGGCAGGGCCAGGAC
GTAGCGCCACCTCCTAACCCAGGTGATCAGATATTCAACAAATCCAAGAAACTCATTGGCACAGCAGTTC
CACAGAGGACGTCCCCCACAGGCCCAA
